Addgene plasmid #174634: pB80-KIF1A(1-365)-VVDfast-mCherry-SSPB(micro)
Purpose: Opto-kinesin for optogenetic heterodimerization to iLID via SSPB(micro)
Depositing lab: Lukas Kapitein. Publication: An optimized toolbox for the optogenetic control of intracellular transport. Nijenhuis W, van Grinsven MMP, Kapitein LC. J Cell Biol. 2020 Apr 6;219(4). pii: 133834. doi: 10.1083/jcb.201907149. PubMed 32328628.
Backbone
  Vector backbone: B-actin
  Vector type: Mammalian Expression
Growth in bacteria
  Bacterial resistance: Ampicillin, 100 μg/mL
  Growth temperature: 37°C
  Growth strain: DH5alpha
  Copy number: High Copy
Gene/Insert
  Gene/Insert name: KIF1A(1-365)-VVDfast-mCherry-SSPB(micro)
  Species: M. musculus (mouse), Synthetic
  Insert size (bp): 2765
  Mutation: mmKIF1A(aa1-365): Pro202Ala; ncVVD(aa37-184): Ile52Cys, Ile74Val, Ile85Val; mCherry: Met1Del; SSPB:Arg73Gln
  Entrez Gene: Kif1a (a.k.a. A, ATSV, C630002N23Rik, Gm1626, Kn, Kns1)
  Promoter: Chicken beta-actin
  Tag / fusion protein: mCherry-SSPB(micro) (C terminal on insert)
  Cloning method: Restriction Enzyme; 5′ cloning site unknown (unknown if destroyed)
Terms and licenses: Academic/Nonprofit Terms; Industry Terms: Not Available to Industry
Depositor comments: Internal plasmid ID: WN444
How to cite: pB80-KIF1A(1-365)-VVDfast-mCherry-SSPB(micro) was a gift from Lukas Kapitein (Addgene plasmid # 174634 ; http://n2t.net/addgene:174634 ; RRID:Addgene_174634)
