[The description below was written by a language model from this plasmid's Addgene catalogue record and pLannotate feature annotations shown in this document.]
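Description:
pB80-KIF1A(1-365)-VVDfast-mCherry-SSPB(micro) is a mammalian expression plasmid built on a chicken β-actin promoter backbone. It is maintained in E. coli through a high-copy ColE1/pUC-type origin and selected with ampicillin via the β-lactamase gene. The annotated sequence (about 8.7 kb, from a partial NGS assembly) also carries short remnants of lac regulatory elements, lacZα, rop and bom, which are leftovers of the cloning backbone rather than functional parts. Transcription of the insert is driven by the chicken β-actin promoter followed by a chimeric chicken β-actin/rabbit β-globin intron. It is terminated by an SV40 polyadenylation signal, preceded by a small fragment of SV40 large T antigen sequence.

The roughly 2.8 kb insert encodes a single fusion protein, an "opto-kinesin". At the N terminus is the motor domain of mouse KIF1A (residues 1-365, with a Pro202Ala change). The automated annotation labels this region as a fragment of the related Kif1c, presumably through homology between kinesin-3 motor domains. It is followed by a Vivid (VVD) segment covering residues 37-184 with Ile52Cys, Ile74Val and Ile85Val substitutions (the "VVDfast" variant), which falls in the unannotated gap between the motor and mCherry. VVD is a light-sensitive LOV domain that homodimerizes under blue light, though the record does not spell out its role here. Next come mCherry lacking its initiator methionine, for red fluorescence imaging, and SSPB(micro), an SspB variant carrying Arg73Gln. SSPB(micro) binds iLID upon blue-light illumination, so the motor can be recruited by light to an iLID-tagged partner. The construct belongs to a toolbox for optogenetic control of intracellular transport.
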