Features (pLannotate 1.2.2; 18 found; start..end, strand, type, name):
      1..104     +  promoter       chicken β-actin promoter (fragment): contains a 21-bp deletion relative to the standard chicken β-actin promoter
    105..1074    +  intron         chimeric intron: chimera between introns from chicken β-actin and rabbit β-globin
   1138..2238    +  CDS            Kif1c (fragment): KIF1C_MOUSE - Experimental evidence at protein level: Swiss-Prot protein existence level 1. Motor required for the retrograde transport of Golgi vesicles to the endoplasmic reticulum. Has a microtubule plus end-directed motility (By similarity). From Mus musculus (Mouse).
   2734..3441    +  CDS            mCherry: mCherry is a basic (constitutively fluorescent) red fluorescent protein published in 2004, derived from Discosoma sp.. It is reported to be a very rapidly-maturing monomer with low acid sensitivity.
   3571..3900    +  CDS            sspB (fragment): SSPB_HAEIN - Experimental evidence at protein level: Swiss-Prot protein existence level 1. Also stimulates degradation of the N-terminus of RseA (residues 1-108, alone or in complex with sigma-E) by ClpX-ClpP in a non-ssrA-mediated fashion. From Haemophilus influenzae (strain ATCC 51907 / DSM 11121 / KW20 / Rd).
   3925..4010    +  CDS            large T antigen (fragment): large T antigen from SV40 (simian virus 40)
   4033..4167    +  polyA_signal   SV40 poly(A) signal: SV40 polyadenylation signal
   4205..4221    -  protein_bind   lac operator: The lac repressor binds to the lac operator to inhibit transcription in E. coli. This inhibition can be relieved by adding lactose or isopropyl-β-D-thiogalactopyranoside (IPTG). lac repressor encoded by lacI
   4229..4259    -  promoter       lac promoter: promoter for the E. coli lac operon
   4274..4295    -  protein_bind   CAP binding site: CAP binding activates transcription in the presence of cAMP. E. coli catabolite activator protein
   4308..4400    -  CDS            lacI (fragment): lac repressor; lacI; The lac repressor binds to the lac operator to inhibit transcription in E. coli. This inhibition can be relieved by adding lactose or isopropyl-β-D-thiogalactopyranoside (IPTG).
   4583..5171    -  rep_origin     ori: high-copy-number ColE1/pMB1/pBR322/pUC origin of replication
   5342..6202    -  CDS            AmpR: β-lactamase; bla; confers resistance to ampicillin, carbenicillin, and related antibiotics
   6203..6307    -  promoter       AmpR promoter: bla
   6402..6437    +  CDS            rop (fragment): Rop protein, which maintains plasmids at low copy number; rop
   6539..6638    +  misc_feature   bom (fragment): basis of mobility region from pBR322
   6644..6798    -  CDS            lacZα (fragment): LacZα fragment of β-galactosidase; lacZ fragment
   8598..1       +  promoter       chicken β-actin promoter (fragment) (across the origin): contains a 21-bp deletion relative to the standard chicken β-actin promoter
>Addgene plasmid #174634 | pB80-KIF1A(1-365)-VVDfast-mCherry-SSPB(micro) | addgene full sequence | sequence record 346991 | Addgene Partial NGS Result
GAGGTGCGGCGGCAGCCAATCAGAGCGGCGCGCTCCGAAAGTTTCCTTTTATGGCGAGGCGGCGGCGGCG
GCGGCCCTATAAAAAGCGAAGCGCGCGGCGGGCGGGAGTCGCTGCGCGCTGCCTTCGCCCCGTGCCCCGC
TCCGCCGCCGCCTCGCGCCGCCCGCCCCGGCTCTGACTGACCGCGTTACTCCCACAGGTGAGCGGGCGGG
ACGGCCCTTCTCCTCCGGGCTGTAATTAGCGCTTGGTTTAATGACGGCTCGTTTCTTTTCTGTGGCTGCG
TGAAAGCCTTAAAGGGCTCCGGGAGGGCCCTTTGTGCGGGGGGGAGCGGCTCGGGGGGTGCGTGCGTGTG
TGTGTGCGTGGGGAGCGCCGCGTGCGGCTCCGCGCTGCCCGGCGGCTGTGAGCGCTGCGGGCGCGGCGCG
GGGCTTTGTGCGCTCCGCAGTGTGCGCGAGGGGAGCGCGGCCGGGGGCGGTGCCCCGCGGTGCGGGGGGG
GCTGCGAGGGGAACAAAGGCTGCGTGCGGGGTGTGTGCGTGGGGGGGTGAGCAGGGGGTGTGGGCGCGGC
GGTCGGGCTGTAACCCCCCCCTGCACCCCCCTCCCCGAGTTGCTGAGCACGGCCCGGCTTCGGGTGCGGG
GCTCCGTGCGGGGCGTGGCGCGGGGCTCGCCGTGCCGGGCGGGGGGTGGCGGCAGGTGGGGGTGCCGGGC
GGGGCGGGGCCGCCTCGGGCCGGGGAGGGCTCGGGGGAGGGGCGCGGCGGCCCCCGGAGCGCCGGCGGCT
GTCGAGGCGCGGCGAGCCGCAGCCATTGCCTTTTATGGTAATCGTGCGAGAGGGCGCAGGGACTTCCTTT
GTCCCAAATCTGTGCGGAGCCGAAATCTGGGAGGCGCCGCCGCACCCCCTCTAGCGGGCGCGGGGCGAAG
CGGTGCGGCGCCGGCAGGAAGGAAATGGGCGGGGAGGGCCTTCGTGCGTCGCCGCGCCGCCGTCCCCTTC
TCCATCTCCAGCCTCGGGGCTGTCCGCAGGGGGACGGCTGCCTTCGGGGGGGACGGGGCAGGGCGGGGTT
CGGCTTCTGGCGTGTGACCGGCGGGGTTTATATCTTCCCTTCTCTGTTCCTCCGCAGCCCCCAAGCTAGG
CAATTGGGCGCGCCACCATGGCCGGGGCTTCGGTGAAGGTGGCGGTGCGTGTCCGCCCCTTCAACTCCCG
GGAAATGAGCCGAGACTCCAAGTGCATCATTCAGATGTCTGGAAGCACCACCACTATTGTCAACCCCAAA
CAGCCCAAGGAGACACCCAAGAGCTTCAGCTTTGATTACTCCTACTGGTCACATACCTCGCCGGAGGACA
TCAACTATGCCTCTCAGAAGCAGGTCTACAGGGACATTGGGGAAGAGATGCTACAGCATGCCTTTGAGGG
CTACAATGTGTGCATCTTTGCCTATGGGCAGACGGGGGCCGGCAAGTCCTACACCATGATGGGGAAACAG
GAGAAGGACCAGCAAGGCATCATTCCACAGCTCTGCGAAGACCTCTTCTCTCGAATCAACGACACCACCA
ACGACAACATGTCCTACTCTGTGGAGGTCAGCTACATGGAGATTTACTGTGAGCGAGTCCGTGACCTCCT
GAACCCCAAGAACAAAGGCAACCTGCGTGTGAGGGAGCACCCTCTGCTGGGGCCTTATGTGGAGGACCTC
TCCAAGCTGGCTGTAACCTCCTACAATGACATCCAGGACCTCATGGACTCAGGGAACAAGGCCAGGACTG
TGGCGGCCACAAACATGAATGAGACCAGCAGCCGTTCTCACGCAGTCTTCAACATCATCTTTACCCAGAA
GCGCCATGATGCAGAGACCAACATCACCACAGAGAAAGTGAGCAAAATCAGCCTGGTGGACCTGGCAGGC
AGTGAACGAGCCGACTCCACAGGAGCCAAGGGCACGCGACTCAAGGAGGGGGCCAACATCAACAAGTCTT
TGACCACCCTGGGAAAGGTCATCTCTGCTCTGGCTGAAATGGACTCTGGACCCAACAAGAACAAGAAAAA
GAAGAAGACAGATTTCATCCCTTACCGAGACTCCGTATTGACATGGCTTCTCCGGGAAAACCTCGGTGGC
AACTCAAGGACAGCCATGGTGGCAGCCCTGAGCCCTGCGGACATCAACTATGATGAGACCCTCAGCACAC
TGAGATATGCAGATCGGGCCAAACAAATCCGCTGCAATGCCATCATCAATGAAGACCCCAACTCTAGAGG
TGGCGGGGGCAGTGGGGGATCCCATACTCTTTATGCCCCCGGTGGATATGACATTATGGGATATCTGTGC
CAGATCATGAACCGGCCAAACCCGCAGGTGGAACTGGGCCCCGTGGATACATCCTGCGCCTTGGTTCTTT
GTGACCTGAAACAGAAAGACACCCCGGTAGTTTACGCGAGTGAAGCCTTCCTCTACATGACAGGTTACAG
CAACGCAGAGGTGCTGGGCCGGAATTGCCGGTTTCTGCAAAGCCCTGACGGCATGGTGAAGCCCAAGAGC
ACCCGGAAGTACGTGGATAGTAACACAATCAATACTATGCGCAAGGCAATCGACAGGAATGCCGAGGTGC
AGGTTGAAGTAGTCAATTTTAAAAAGAATGGACAGCGATTTGTTAATTTCCTGACTATGATACCTGTTAG
GGACGAAACAGGCGAGTATCGATACTCTATGGGATTCCAGTGCGAAGTCGACGGGAGCGGGGGTGGGAGT
AAGCTTGTGAGCAAGGGCGAGGAGGATAACATGGCCATCATCAAGGAGTTCATGCGCTTCAAGGTGCACA
TGGAGGGCTCCGTGAACGGCCACGAGTTCGAGATCGAGGGCGAGGGCGAGGGCCGCCCCTACGAGGGCAC
CCAGACCGCCAAGCTGAAGGTGACCAAGGGTGGCCCCCTGCCCTTCGCCTGGGACATCCTGTCCCCTCAG
TTCATGTACGGCTCCAAGGCCTACGTGAAGCACCCCGCCGACATCCCCGACTACTTGAAGCTGTCCTTCC
CCGAGGGCTTCAAGTGGGAGCGCGTGATGAACTTCGAGGACGGCGGCGTGGTGACCGTGACCCAGGACTC
CTCCCTGCAGGACGGCGAGTTCATCTACAAGGTGAAGCTGCGCGGCACCAACTTCCCCTCCGACGGTCCC
GTAATGCAGAAGAAGACCATGGGCTGGGAGGCCTCCTCCGAGCGGATGTACCCCGAGGACGGCGCCCTGA
AGGGCGAGATCAAGCAGAGGCTGAAGCTGAAGGACGGCGGCCACTACGACGCTGAGGTCAAGACCACCTA
CAAGGCCAAGAAGCCCGTGCAGCTGCCCGGCGCCTACAACGTCAACATCAAGTTGGACATCACCTCCCAC
AACGAGGACTACACCATCGTGGAACAGTACGAACGCGCCGAGGGCCGCCACTCCACCGGCGGCATGGACG
AGCTGTACAAGGCTAGCGGAGGCGGTGGCTCAGGCGGAGGAGGGTCAGGAGGGGGAGGCAGTGGCGGGGG
CGGCTCTGGAGGAGGGGGTTCTGGTGGTGGTAGCTACGTAGATCTGAGCGGCCTGACCCTGCAGGAATTC
AGCTCCCCGAAACGCCCTAAGCTGCTGCGTGAATATTACGATTGGCTGGTTGATAACAGCTTTACCCCAT
ATCTGGTGGTGGATGCCACATACCTGGGCGTGAACGTGCCCGTGGAGTATGTGAAAGACGGTCAGATCGT
GCTGAATCTGTCTGCAAGTGCGACCGGCAACCTGCAACTGACAAATGATTTTATCCAGTTCAACGCCCAG
TTTAAGGGCGTGTCTCGTGAACTGTATATCCCGATGGGTGCCGCTCTGGCCATTTACGCTCGCGAGAACG
GCGATGGTGTGATGTTCGAACCAGAAGAAATCTATGACGAGCTGAATATTGGTTAAACCGGTCCTAGATA
AGTAATGATCATAATCAGCCATATCACATCTGTAGAGGTTTTACTTGCTTTAAAAAACCTCCCACACCTC
CCCCTGAACCTGAAACATAAAATGAATGCAATTGTTGTTGTTAACTTGTTTATTGCAGCTTATAATGGTT
ACAAATAAAGCAATAGCATCACAAATTTCACAAATAAAGCATTTTTTTCACTGCATTCTAGTTGTGGTTT
GTCCAAACTCATCAATGTATCTTATCATGTCTGGATCAATTCGTAATCATGTCATAGCTGTTTCCTGTGT
GAAATTGTTATCCGCTCACAATTCCACACAACATACGAGCCGGAAGCATAAAGTGTAAAGCCTGGGGTGC
CTAATGAGTGAGCTAACTCACATTAATTGCGTTGCGCTCACTGCCCGCTTTCCAGTCGGGAAACCTGTCG
TGCCAGCTGCATTAATGAATCGGCCAACGCGCGGGGAGAGGCGGTTTGCGTATTGGGCGCTCTTCCGCTT
CCTCGCTCACTGACTCGCTGCGCTCGGTCGTTCGGCTGCGGCGAGCGGTATCAGCTCACTCAAAGGCGGT
AATACGGTTATCCACAGAATCAGGGGATAACGCAGGAAAGAACATGTGAGCAAAAGGCCAGCAAAAGGCC
AGGAACCGTAAAAAGGCCGCGTTGCTGGCGTTTTTCCATAGGCTCCGCCCCCCTGACGAGCATCACAAAA
ATCGACGCTCAAGTCAGAGGTGGCGAAACCCGACAGGACTATAAAGATACCAGGCGTTTCCCCCTGGAAG
CTCCCTCGTGCGCTCTCCTGTTCCGACCCTGCCGCTTACCGGATACCTGTCCGCCTTTCTCCCTTCGGGA
AGCGTGGCGCTTTCTCATAGCTCACGCTGTAGGTATCTCAGTTCGGTGTAGGTCGTTCGCTCCAAGCTGG
GCTGTGTGCACGAACCCCCCGTTCAGCCCGACCGCTGCGCCTTATCCGGTAACTATCGTCTTGAGTCCAA
CCCGGTAAGACACGACTTATCGCCACTGGCAGCAGCCACTGGTAACAGGATTAGCAGAGCGAGGTATGTA
GGCGGTGCTACAGAGTTCTTGAAGTGGTGGCCTAACTACGGCTACACTAGAAGAACAGTATTTGGTATCT
GCGCTCTGCTGAAGCCAGTTACCTTCGGAAAAAGAGTTGGTAGCTCTTGATCCGGCAAACAAACCACCGC
TGGTAGCGGTGGTTTTTTTGTTTGCAAGCAGCAGATTACGCGCAGAAAAAAAGGATCTCAAGAAGATCCT
TTGATCTTTTCTACGGGGTCTGACGCTCAGTGGAACGAAAACTCACGTTAAGGGATTTTGGTCATGAGAT
TATCAAAAAGGATCTTCACCTAGATCCTTTTAAATTAAAAATGAAGTTTTAAATCAATCTAAAGTATATA
TGAGTAAACTTGGTCTGACAGTTACCAATGCTTAATCAGTGAGGCACCTATCTCAGCGATCTGTCTATTT
CGTTCATCCATAGTTGCCTGACTCCCCGTCGTGTAGATAACTACGATACGGGAGGGCTTACCATCTGGCC
CCAGTGCTGCAATGATACCGCGAGACCCACGCTCACCGGCTCCAGATTTATCAGCAATAAACCAGCCAGC
CGGAAGGGCCGAGCGCAGAAGTGGTCCTGCAACTTTATCCGCCTCCATCCAGTCTATTAATTGTTGCCGG
GAAGCTAGAGTAAGTAGTTCGCCAGTTAATAGTTTGCGCAACGTTGTTGCCATTGCTACAGGCATCGTGG
TGTCACGCTCGTCGTTTGGTATGGCTTCATTCAGCTCCGGTTCCCAACGATCAAGGCGAGTTACATGATC
CCCCATGTTGTGCAAAAAAGCGGTTAGCTCCTTCGGTCCTCCGATCGTTGTCAGAAGTAAGTTGGCCGCA
GTGTTATCACTCATGGTTATGGCAGCACTGCATAATTCTCTTACTGTCATGCCATCCGTAAGATGCTTTT
CTGTGACTGGTGAGTACTCAACCAAGTCATTCTGAGAATAGTGTATGCGGCGACCGAGTTGCTCTTGCCC
GGCGTCAATACGGGATAATACCGCGCCACATAGCAGAACTTTAAAAGTGCTCATCATTGGAAAACGTTCT
TCGGGGCGAAAACTCTCAAGGATCTTACCGCTGTTGAGATCCAGTTCGATGTAACCCACTCGTGCACCCA
ACTGATCTTCAGCATCTTTTACTTTCACCAGCGTTTCTGGGTGAGCAAAAACAGGAAGGCAAAATGCCGC
AAAAAAGGGAATAAGGGCGACACGGAAATGTTGAATACTCATACTCTTCCTTTTTCAATATTATTGAAGC
ATTTATCAGGGTTATTGTCTCATGAGCGGATACATATTTGAATGTATTTAGAAAAATAAACAAATAGGGG
TTCCGCGCACATTTCCCCGAAAAGTGCCACCTGACGTCTAAGAAACCATTATTATCATGACATTAACCTA
TAAAAATAGGCGTATCACGAGGCCCTTTCGTCTCGCGCGTTTCGGTGATGACGGTGAAAACCTCTGACAC
ATGCAGCTCCCGGAGACGGTCACAGCTTGTCTGTAAGCGGATGCCGGGAGCAGACAAGCCCGTCAGGGCG
CGTCAGCGGGTGTTGGCGGGTGTCGGGGCTGGCTTAACTATGCGGCATCAGAGCAGATTGTACTGAGAGT
GCACCATATGCGGTGTGAAATACCGCACAGATGCGTAAGGAGAAAATACCGCATCAGGCGCCATTCGCCA
TTCAGGCTGCGCAACTGTTGGGAAGGGCGATCGGTGCGGGCCTCTTCGCTATTACGCCAGCTGGCGAAAG
GGGGATGTGCTGCAAGGCGATTAAGTTGGGTAACGCCAGGGTTTTCCCAGTCACGACGTTGTAAAACGAC
GGCCAGTGCCAAGTTGGGATCTTTGCATTGGCCCACGGCTCTCAGGATGGGGATGCTCCCCTTCAGCACC
CGGTTCCCCTTGGAAACTGATGGTCCTGGCTCTGTGGCATGGCAGTGGCACTGTGAGGAGCCCCCTACCA
GCAGCACACAGTGGGGTTGGCACTGCCACGCTCCGGATGCCGCGCTCTGATCCAACCCCATAATCAAGGG
AACCCGAATTGCCCCATCATTGCCCCCACCACCCCCATCCTGCCGGGCCCTCACACCCCACGCTGCCTTC
TGGTGACATTCCCCAGCCCAAACCCACGGCTTCATGGCTACCGCGGGGCATTTCCCATTGCCGCCCCATT
ATCAGCTCTGCACACCTCCCGCTGTACCCATGCCTCGTGGCTGCCCTTCTTTGACGTATAATCTTCTAAT
TAATACCCGGCCTTGTCAAAGTGGAGCACAAACGTTAATTAATTCCCCAGCAGGCAGGTAATTAACAGTG
TGACTCCCTTTTTGCTGCGAGTGGGGCTGATACAGAGAGATGTGGCACTATGGAGCCCACGGGGTCCTGG
CACTGGGTGCCCACGGAGGTCCCCATGTGCTGCAGTGTCACCGCCTCCGAGGAGACAGTATTGTCCCTGC
GGTGTCCCTGCAGCTCAGCTCTGTCCACAGGGCCACCTCCAGTTTGGAGGGGACACAATGCAGCCCCGAT
GCAACCCATCCTCGCAGCATCCCAGGGACAAAGACCCCACTGCAAGACCGCACACAGGGCTGGGTCCCGC
TCCCCTAATATCTACAGTGCTTCTTGCATGGCCCCTTAATCAATGCAGTTAATCAGCATGCGCTCATGCA
CCGCTCTGGAGCTGCAAAGCCCCTCGCAGCGCTGCTCACCAACACCGCGCACCGCCCCGGCCCAGCCTGC
AGCACGCGCTGCAAACAGGAAAGAAACAAAATATTGCCCAAATGTAGGCAAAGGCATTCGGCTGCCTTGA
CCTCCGCCGGGCCGGGCCCTGCCTGACTCAGCTCCTTACTCAGCGCTCGCTTCCTCCCTCCGGCTGCCAC
CGCCGCAGCGCACACCCTGACAAAGAGTGGCCCTTAACGGGCTCTGAGGTGCACCCAGCAGTGCACTCAG
CAGTCCAAGGGCCGGCCTGGAGGTTTGCACCGCTACGTGCTGACATTAGCATTGAACTTGGCCCTGGGTA
GTGCTGCAGGCCGGGCGGGGTGGGTGTAGAGAGTGCAGCGCGCGTTGCACCCGGTGCCCCTTCCCCTCCC
TTGCATCCCAGCAGGCTGCACCCCAGCACCAGGCCCGTGCATGCATGCTCCTGGTGTTATTGCAGCCTGG
TGCATGCATGCGTCTTGATGGTGCAGCGCTGTGCATGCATCCTCCTTGGTGTGTAGCAGTCTAGTGCATG
CATACCCCTCGGTGTTATTGCTGCTCTGTGCACGCACGCTCATTGTATCACTTCATCCCAGTGCATGCAC
TCACACTGGAGCGATTGCTGCTCGGTGCACGCACACTCATTGTATCACTGCAGCTCAGTGGCTGCACGCA
CACCGGTGTTATTGCTGCTCGGTGCGTGCATGCACATCAGTGTCGCTGCAGCTCAGTGCATGCACGCTCA
TTGCCCATCGCTATCCCTGCCTCTCCTGCTGGCGCTCCCCGGGAGGTGACTTCAAGGGGACCGCAGGACC
ACCTCGGGGGTGGGGGGAGGGCTGCACACGCGGACCCCGCTCCCCCTCCCCAACAAAGCACTGTGGAATC
AAAAAGGGGGGAGGGGGGATGGAGGGGCGCGTCACACCCCCGCCCCACACCCTCACCTCGAGGTGAGCCC
CACGTTCTGCTTCACTCTCCCCATCTCCCCCCCCTCCCCACCCCCAATTTTGTATTTATTTATTTTTTAA
TTATTTTGTGCAGCGATGGGGGCGGGGGGGGGG
